Addgene plasmid #128803: p23-DDX21 WT
Purpose: overexpression of DDX21 in human cells
Depositing lab: Ling-Ling Chen. Depositing organization: CAS Center for Excellence in Molecular Plant Sciences ("CEMPS"). Publication: SLERT Regulates DDX21 Rings Associated with Pol I Transcription. Xing YH, Yao RW, Zhang Y, Guo CJ, Jiang S, Xu G, Dong R, Yang L, Chen LL. Cell. 2017 May 4;169(4):664-678.e16. doi: 10.1016/j.cell.2017.04.011. PubMed 28475895.
Backbone
  Vector backbone: pHAGE-EF1a-IRES-ZsGreen
  Vector type: Mammalian Expression
Growth in bacteria
  Bacterial resistance: Ampicillin, 100 μg/mL
  Growth temperature: 37°C
  Growth strain: DH5alpha
  Copy number: High Copy
Gene/Insert
  Gene/Insert name: DDX21 WT
  Species: H. sapiens (human)
  Insert size (bp): 2352
  Tag / fusion protein: flag (N terminal on backbone)
  Cloning method: Restriction Enzyme; 5′ cloning site unknown (unknown if destroyed); 3′ cloning site unknown (unknown if destroyed)
Terms and licenses: Academic/Nonprofit Terms; Industry Terms: Not Available to Industry
How to cite: p23-DDX21 WT was a gift from Ling-Ling Chen (Addgene plasmid # 128803 ; http://n2t.net/addgene:128803 ; RRID:Addgene_128803)
