[The description below was written by a language model from this plasmid's Addgene catalogue record and pLannotate feature annotations shown in this document.]
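Description:
p23-DDX21 WT is a mammalian expression plasmid built on the pHAGE-EF1a-IRES-ZsGreen backbone, an HIV-1-derived lentiviral transfer vector, and is intended for overexpressing wild-type human DDX21 in human cells. It is propagated in E. coli as a high-copy plasmid through a ColE1/pUC-type origin, with ampicillin selection provided by the β-lactamase gene. The annotated sequence is about 10.7 kb. The catalogue lists it simply as a mammalian expression vector, but the feature table shows a full set of lentiviral elements. These include a truncated 5' LTR, the Ψ packaging signal with a gag fragment, the Rev response element, the cPPT/CTS, and a self-inactivating ΔU3 3' LTR. The cassette could therefore in principle be packaged into lentiviral particles when helper functions are supplied in trans, as well as being used by direct transfection.

The payload is a single bicistronic transcription unit driven by the strong constitutive EF-1α promoter. A short FLAG epitope, annotated as a fragment of 3xFLAG and so probably a single copy, sits immediately upstream of the DDX21 coding sequence, giving an N-terminally tagged protein for detection or immunoprecipitation. DDX21 is a nucleolar RNA helicase involved in rRNA transcription and processing. Downstream, an EMCV IRES permits cap-independent translation of ZsGreen1 from the same mRNA, so green fluorescence marks cells expressing the transgene and allows them to be sorted. No mammalian drug-selection marker is annotated. A WPRE follows the reporter to enhance transcript stability and expression. Short lac, SV40 and nef fragments elsewhere appear to be backbone remnants. The cloning sites used are not recorded.
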