Features (pLannotate 1.2.2; 25 found; start..end, strand, type, name):
    377..634     +  LTR            5' LTR (truncated): truncated 5' long terminal repeat (LTR) from HIV-1
    681..806     +  misc_feature   HIV-1 Ψ: packaging signal of human immunodeficiency virus type 1
    790..1128    +  CDS            HIV-1 gag (fragment): gag protein from human immunodeficiency virus 1; gag
   1303..1536    +  misc_feature   RRE: The Rev response element (RRE) of HIV-1 allows for Rev-dependent mRNA export from the nucleus to the cytoplasm.
   1913..2013    +  CDS            Rev (fragment): human immunodeficiency virus 1 (HIV-1) Rev protein; rev; enhances nuclear export of unspliced and incompletely spliced viral mRNAs
   2058..2175    +  misc_feature   cPPT/CTS: central polypurine tract and central termination sequence of HIV-1
   2223..3401    +  promoter       EF-1α promoter: strong constitutive promoter for human elongation factor EF-1α
   3413..3436    +  CDS            3xFLAG (fragment): three tandem FLAG® epitope tags
   3438..5783    +  CDS            DDX21: DDX21_HUMAN - Experimental evidence at protein level: Swiss-Prot protein existence level 1. RNA helicase that acts as a sensor of the transcriptional status of both RNA polymerase (Pol) I and II: promotes ribosomal RNA (rRNA) processing and transcription from polymerase II (Pol II) (PubMed:25470060, PubMed:28790157). Binds various RNAs, such as rRNAs, snoRNAs, 7SK and, at lower extent, mRNAs (PubMed:25470060). In the nucleolus, localizes to rDNA locus, where it directly binds rRNAs and snoRNAs, and promotes rRNA transcription, processing and modification. Required for rRNA 2'-O-methylation, po
   5904..6366    +  misc_feature   IRES: internal ribosome entry site (IRES) of the encephalomyocarditis virus (EMCV)
   6380..7075    +  CDS            ZsGreen1: Zoanthus green fluorescent protein mammalian codon-optimized
   7089..7677    +  misc_feature   WPRE: woodchuck hepatitis virus posttranscriptional regulatory element
   7685..7750    +  CDS            nef (fragment): NEF_HV1Z2 - Experimental evidence at protein level: Swiss-Prot protein existence level 1. Extracellular Nef protein targets CD4(+) T-lymphocytes for apoptosis by interacting with CXCR4 surface receptors. From Human immunodeficiency virus type 1 group M subtype D (isolate Z2/CDC-Z34) (HIV-1).
   7752..7985    +  LTR            3' LTR (ΔU3): self-inactivating 3' long terminal repeat (LTR) from HIV-1
   8190..8294    +  promoter       AmpR promoter: bla
   8295..9155    +  CDS            AmpR: β-lactamase; bla; confers resistance to ampicillin, carbenicillin, and related antibiotics
   9326..9914    +  rep_origin     ori: high-copy-number ColE1/pMB1/pBR322/pUC origin of replication
  10097..10151   +  CDS            lacI (fragment): lac repressor; lacI; The lac repressor binds to the lac operator to inhibit transcription in E. coli. This inhibition can be relieved by adding lactose or isopropyl-β-D-thiogalactopyranoside (IPTG).
  10157..10250   +  rep_origin     SV40 ori (fragment): SV40 origin of replication
  10275..10312   +  CDS            lacI (fragment): lac repressor; lacI; The lac repressor binds to the lac operator to inhibit transcription in E. coli. This inhibition can be relieved by adding lactose or isopropyl-β-D-thiogalactopyranoside (IPTG).
  10325..10346   +  protein_bind   CAP binding site: CAP binding activates transcription in the presence of cAMP. E. coli catabolite activator protein
  10361..10391   +  promoter       lac promoter: promoter for the E. coli lac operon
  10395..10417   +  protein_bind   lac operator (fragment): The lac repressor binds to the lac operator to inhibit transcription in E. coli. This inhibition can be relieved by adding lactose or isopropyl-β-D-thiogalactopyranoside (IPTG). lac repressor encoded by lacI
  10449..10532   +  polyA_signal   SV40 poly(A) signal (fragment): SV40 polyadenylation signal
  10699..329     +  CDS            nef (fragment) (across the origin): NEF_HV1BR - Experimental evidence at protein level: Swiss-Prot protein existence level 1. Extracellular Nef protein targets CD4(+) T-lymphocytes for apoptosis by interacting with CXCR4 surface receptors (PubMed:14990729). From Human immunodeficiency virus type 1 group M subtype B (isolate BRU/LAI) (HIV-1).
>Addgene plasmid #128803 | p23-DDX21 WT | addgene full sequence | sequence record 254488 | Addgene NGS Result
TGGAAGGGCTAATTCACTCCCAAAGAAGACAAGATATCCTTGATCTGTGGATCTACCACACACAAGGCTA
CTTCCCTGATTAGCAGAACTACACACCAGGGCCAGGGGTCAGATATCCACTGACCTTTGGATGGTGCTAC
AAGCTAGTACCAGTTGAGCCAGATAAGGTAGAAGAGGCCAATAAAGGAGAGAACACCAGCTTGTTACACC
CTGTGAGCCTGCATGGGATGGATGACCCGGAGAGAGAAGTGTTAGAGTGGAGGTTTGACAGCCGCCTAGC
ATTTCATCACGTGGCCCGAGAGCTGCATCCGGAGTACTTCAAGAACTGCTGATATCGAGCTTGCTACAAG
GGACTTTCCGCTGGGGACTTTCCAGGGAGGCGTGGCCTGGGCGGGACTGGGGAGTGGCGAGCCCTCAGAT
CCTGCATATAAGCAGCTGCTTTTTGCCTGTACTGGGTCTCTCTGGTTAGACCAGATCTGAGCCTGGGAGC
TCTCTGGCTAACTAGGGAACCCACTGCTTAAGCCTCAATAAAGCTTGCCTTGAGTGCTTCAAGTAGTGTG
TGCCCGTCTGTTGTGTGACTCTGGTAACTAGAGATCCCTCAGACCCTTTTAGTCAGTGTGGAAAATCTCT
AGCAGTGGCGCCCGAACAGGGACTTGAAAGCGAAAGGGAAACCAGAGGAGCTCTCTCGACGCAGGACTCG
GCTTGCTGAAGCGCGCACGGCAAGAGGCGAGGGGCGGCGACTGGTGAGTACGCCAAAAATTTTGACTAGC
GGAGGCTAGAAGGAGAGAGATGGGTGCGAGAGCGTCAGTATTAAGCGGGGGAGAATTAGATCGCGATGGG
AAAAAATTCGGTTAAGGCCAGGGGGAAAGAAAAAATATAAATTAAAACATATAGTATGGGCAAGCAGGGA
GCTAGAACGATTCGCAGTTAATCCTGGCCTGTTAGAAACATCAGAAGGCTGTAGACAAATACTGGGACAG
CTACAACCATCCCTTCAGACAGGATCAGAAGAACTTAGATCATTATATAATACAGTAGCAACCCTCTATT
GTGTGCATCAAAGGATAGAGATAAAAGACACCAAGGAAGCTTTAGACAAGATAGAGGAAGAGCAAAACAA
AAGTAAGACCACCGCACAGCAAGCGGCCGGCCGCTGATCTTCAGACCTGGAGGAGGAGATATGAGGGACA
ATTGGAGAAGTGAATTATATAAATATAAAGTAGTAAAAATTGAACCATTAGGAGTAGCACCCACCAAGGC
AAAGAGAAGAGTGGTGCAGAGAGAAAAAAGAGCAGTGGGAATAGGAGCTTTGTTCCTTGGGTTCTTGGGA
GCAGCAGGAAGCACTATGGGCGCAGCGTCAATGACGCTGACGGTACAGGCCAGACAATTATTGTCTGGTA
TAGTGCAGCAGCAGAACAATTTGCTGAGGGCTATTGAGGCGCAACAGCATCTGTTGCAACTCACAGTCTG
GGGCATCAAGCAGCTCCAGGCAAGAATCCTGGCTGTGGAAAGATACCTAAAGGATCAACAGCTCCTGGGG
ATTTGGGGTTGCTCTGGAAAACTCATTTGCACCACTGCTGTGCCTTGGAATGCTAGTTGGAGTAATAAAT
CTCTGGAACAGATTTGGAATCACACGACCTGGATGGAGTGGGACAGAGAAATTAACAATTACACAAGCTT
AATACACTCCTTAATTGAAGAATCGCAAAACCAGCAAGAAAAGAATGAACAAGAATTATTGGAATTAGAT
AAATGGGCAAGTTTGTGGAATTGGTTTAACATAACAAATTGGCTGTGGTATATAAAATTATTCATAATGA
TAGTAGGAGGCTTGGTAGGTTTAAGAATAGTTTTTGCTGTACTTTCTATAGTGAATAGAGTTAGGCAGGG
ATATTCACCATTATCGTTTCAGACCCACCTCCCAACCCCGAGGGGACCCGACAGGCCCGAAGGAATAGAA
GAAGAAGGTGGAGAGAGAGACAGAGACAGATCCATTCGATTAGTGAACGGATCTCGACGGTATCGCCGAA
TTCACAAATGGCAGTATTCATCCACAATTTTAAAAGAAAAGGGGGGATTGGGGGGTACAGTGCAGGGGAA
AGAATAGTAGACATAATAGCAACAGACATACAAACTAAAGAATTACAAAAACAAATTACAAAAATTCAAA
ATTTTCGGGTTTATTACAGGGACAGCAGAGATCCAGTTTGGACTAGTCGTGAGGCTCCGGTGCCCGTCAG
TGGGCAGAGCGCACATCGCCCACAGTCCCCGAGAAGTTGGGGGGAGGGGTCGGCAATTGAACCGGTGCCT
AGAGAAGGTGGCGCGGGGTAAACTGGGAAAGTGATGTCGTGTACTGGCTCCGCCTTTTTCCCGAGGGTGG
GGGAGAACCGTATATAAGTGCAGTAGTCGCCGTGAACGTTCTTTTTCGCAACGGGTTTGCCGCCAGAACA
CAGGTAAGTGCCGTGTGTGGTTCCCGCGGGCCTGGCCTCTTTACGGGTTATGGCCCTTGCGTGCCTTGAA
TTACTTCCACCTGGCTGCAGTACGTGATTCTTGATCCCGAGCTTCGGGTTGGAAGTGGGTGGGAGAGTTC
GAGGCCTTGCGCTTAAGGAGCCCCTTCGCCTCGTGCTTGAGTTGAGGCCTGGCCTGGGCGCTGGGGCCGC
CGCGTGCGAATCTGGTGGCACCTTCGCGCCTGTCTCGCTGCTTTCGATAAGTCTCTAGCCATTTAAAATT
TTTGATGACCTGCTGCGACGCTTTTTTTCTGGCAAGATAGTCTTGTAAATGCGGGCCAAGATCTGCACAC
TGGTATTTCGGTTTTTGGGGCCGCGGGCGGCGACGGGGCCCGTGCGTCCCAGCGCACATGTTCGGCGAGG
CGGGGCCTGCGAGCGCGGCCACCGAGAATCGGACGGGGGTAGTCTCAAGCTGGCCGGCCTGCTCTGGTGC
CTGGCCTCGCGCCGCCGTGTATCGCCCCGCCCTGGGCGGCAAGGCTGGCCCGGTCGGCACCAGTTGCGTG
AGCGGAAAGATGGCCGCTTCCCGGCCCTGCTGCAGGGAGCTCAAAATGGAGGACGCGGCGCTCGGGAGAG
CGGGCGGGTGAGTCACCCACACAAAGGAAAAGGGCCTTTCCGTCCTCAGCCGTCGCTTCATGTGACTCCA
CGGAGTACCGGGCGCCGTCCAGGCACCTCGATTAGTTCTCGACCTTTTGGAGTACGTCGTCTTTAGGTTG
GGGGGAGGGGTTTTATGCGATGGAGTTTCCCCACACTGAGTGGGTGGAGACTGAAGTTAGGCCAGCTTGG
CACTTGATGTAATTCTCCTTGGAATTTGCCCTTTTTGAGTTTGGATCTTGGTTCATTCTCAAGCCTCAGA
CAGTGGTTCAAAGTTTTTTTCTTCCATTTCAGGTGTCGTGAAGCGGCCGCATGGACTACAAAGACGATGA
CGATAAGCCGGGAAAACTCCGTAGTGACGCTGGTTTGGAATCAGACACCGCAATGAAAAAAGGGGAGACA
CTGCGAAAGCAAACCGAGGAGAAAGAGAAAAAAGAGAAGCCAAAATCTGATAAGACTGAAGAGATAGCAG
AAGAGGAAGAAACTGTTTTCCCCAAAGCTAAACAAGTTAAAAAGAAAGCAGAGCCTTCTGAAGTTGACAT
GAATTCTCCTAAATCCAAAAAGGCAAAAAAGAAAGAGGAGCCATCTCAAAATGACATTTCTCCTAAAACC
AAAAGTTTGAGAAAGAAAAAGGAGCCCATTGAAAAGAAAGTGGTTTCTTCTAAAACCAAAAAAGTGACAA
AAAATGAGGAGCCTTCTGAGGAAGAAATAGATGCTCCTAAGCCCAAGAAGATGAAGAAAGAAAAGGAAAT
GAATGGAGAAACTAGAGAGAAAAGCCCCAAACTGAAGAATGGATTTCCTCATCCTGAACCGGACTGTAAC
CCCAGTGAAGCTGCCAGTGAAGAAAGTAACAGTGAGATAGAGCAGGAAATACCTGTGGAACAAAAAGAAG
GCGCTTTCTCTAATTTTCCCATATCTGAAGAAACTATTAAACTTCTCAAAGGCCGAGGAGTGACCTTCCT
ATTTCCTATACAAGCAAAGACATTCCATCATGTTTACAGCGGGAAGGACTTAATTGCACAGGCACGGACA
GGAACTGGGAAGACATTCTCCTTTGCCATCCCTTTGATTGAGAAACTTCATGGGGAACTGCAAGACAGGA
AGAGAGGCCGTGCCCCTCAGGTACTGGTTCTTGCACCTACAAGAGAGTTGGCAAATCAAGTAAGCAAAGA
CTTCAGTGACATCACAAAAAAGCTGTCAGTGGCTTGTTTTTATGGTGGAACTCCCTATGGAGGTCAATTT
GAACGCATGAGGAATGGGATTGATATCCTGGTTGGAACACCAGGTCGTATCAAAGACCACATACAGAATG
GCAAACTAGATCTCACCAAACTTAAGCATGTTGTCCTGGATGAAGTGGACCAGATGTTGGATATGGGATT
TGCTGATCAAGTGGAAGAGATTTTAAGTGTGGCATACAAGAAAGATTCTGAAGACAATCCCCAAACATTG
CTTTTTTCTGCAACTTGCCCTCATTGGGTATTTAATGTTGCCAAGAAATACATGAAATCTACATATGAAC
AGGTGGACCTGATTGGTAAAAAGACTCAGAAAACGGCAATAACTGTGGAGCATCTGGCTATTAAGTGCCA
CTGGACTCAGAGGGCAGCAGTTATTGGGGATGTCATCCGAGTATATAGTGGTCATCAAGGACGCACTATC
ATCTTTTGTGAAACCAAGAAAGAAGCCCAGGAGCTGTCCCAGAATTCAGCTATAAAGCAGGATGCTCAGT
CCTTGCATGGAGACATTCCACAGAAGCAAAGGGAAATCACCCTGAAAGGTTTTAGAAATGGTAGTTTTGG
AGTTTTGGTGGCAACCAATGTTGCTGCACGTGGGTTAGACATCCCTGAGGTTGATTTGGTTATACAAAGC
TCTCCACCAAAGGATGTAGAGTCCTACATTCATCGATCCGGGCGGACAGGCAGAGCTGGAAGGACGGGGG
TGTGCATCTGCTTTTATCAGCACAAGGAAGAATATCAGTTAGTACAAGTGGAGCAAAAAGCGGGAATTAA
GTTCAAACGAATAGGTGTTCCTTCTGCAACAGAAATAATAAAAGCTTCCAGCAAAGATGCCATCAGGCTT
TTGGATTCCGTGCCTCCCACTGCCATTAGTCACTTCAAACAATCAGCTGAGAAGCTGATAGAGGAGAAGG
GAGCTGTGGAAGCTCTGGCAGCAGCACTGGCCCATATTTCAGGTGCCACGTCCGTAGACCAGCGCTCCTT
GATCAACTCAAATGTGGGTTTTGTGACCATGATCTTGCAGTGCTCAATTGAAATGCCAAATATTAGTTAT
GCTTGGAAAGAACTTAAAGAGCAGCTGGGCGAGGAGATTGATTCCAAAGTGAAGGGAATGGTTTTTCTCA
AAGGAAAGCTGGGTGTTTGCTTTGATGTACCTACCGCATCAGTAACAGAAATACAGGAGAAATGGCATGA
TTCACGACGCTGGCAGCTCTCTGTGGCCACAGAGCAACCAGAACTGGAAGGACCACGGGAAGGATATGGA
GGCTTCAGGGGACAGCGGGAAGGCAGTCGAGGCTTCAGGGGACAGCGGGACGGAAACAGAAGATTCAGAG
GACAGCGGGAAGGCAGTAGAGGCCCGAGAGGACAGCGATCAGGAGGTGGCAACAAAAGTAACAGATCCCA
AAACAAAGGCCAGAAGCGGAGTTTCAGTAAAGCATTTGGTCAATAATAATCTAGAGGATCCCTCCCCCCC
CCCTAACGTTACTGGCCGAAGCCGCTTGGAATAAGGCCGGTGTGCGTTTGTCTATATGTTATTTTCCACC
ATATTGCCGTCTTTTGGCAATGTGAGGGCCCGGAAACCTGGCCCTGTCTTCTTGACGAGCATTCCTAGGG
GTCTTTCCCCTCTCGCCAAAGGAATGCAAGGTCTGTTGAATGTCGTGAAGGAAGCAGTTCCTCTGGAAGC
TTCTTGAAGACAAACAACGTCTGTAGCGACCCTTTGCAGGCAGCGGAACCCCCCACCTGGCGACAGGTGC
CTCTGCGGCCAAAAGCCACGTGTATAAGATACACCTGCAAAGGCGGCACAACCCCAGTGCCACGTTGTGA
GTTGGATAGTTGTGGAAAGAGTCAAATGGCTCTCCTCAAGCGTATTCAACAAGGGGCTGAAGGATGCCCA
GAAGGTACCCCATTGTATGGGATCTGATCTGGGGCCTCGGTGCACATGCTTTACATGTGTTTAGTCGAGG
TTAAAAAAACGTCTAGGCCCCCCGAACCACGGGGACGTGGTTTTCCTTTGAAAAACACGATGATAATATG
GCCACACATATGGCCCAGTCCAAGCACGGCCTGACCAAGGAGATGACCATGAAGTACCGCATGGAGGGCT
GCGTGGACGGCCACAAGTTCGTGATCACCGGCGAGGGCATCGGCTACCCCTTCAAGGGCAAGCAGGCCAT
CAACCTGTGCGTGGTGGAGGGCGGCCCCTTGCCCTTCGCCGAGGACATCTTGTCCGCCGCCTTCATGTAC
GGCAACCGCGTGTTCACCGAGTACCCCCAGGACATCGTCGACTACTTCAAGAACTCCTGCCCCGCCGGCT
ACACCTGGGACCGCTCCTTCCTGTTCGAGGACGGCGCCGTGTGCATCTGCAACGCCGACATCACCGTGAG
CGTGGAGGAGAACTGCATGTACCACGAGTCCAAGTTCTACGGCGTGAACTTCCCCGCCGACGGCCCCGTG
ATGAAGAAGATGACCGACAACTGGGAGCCCTCCTGCGAGAAGATCATCCCCGTGCCCAAGCAGGGCATCT
TGAAGGGCGACGTGAGCATGTACCTGCTGCTGAAGGACGGTGGCCGCTTGCGCTGCCAGTTCGACACCGT
GTACAAGGCCAAGTCCGTGCCCCGCAAGATGCCCGACTGGCACTTCATCCAGCACAAGCTGACCCGCGAG
GACCGCAGCGACGCCAAGAACCAGAAGTGGCACCTGACCGAGCACGCCATCGCCTCCGGCTCCGCCTTGC
CCTGAATCGATAGATCCTAATCAACCTCTGGATTACAAAATTTGTGAAAGATTGACTGGTATTCTTAACT
ATGTTGCTCCTTTTACGCTATGTGGATACGCTGCTTTAATGCCTTTGTATCATGCTATTGCTTCCCGTAT
GGCTTTCATTTTCTCCTCCTTGTATAAATCCTGGTTGCTGTCTCTTTATGAGGAGTTGTGGCCCGTTGTC
AGGCAACGTGGCGTGGTGTGCACTGTGTTTGCTGACGCAACCCCCACTGGTTGGGGCATTGCCACCACCT
GTCAGCTCCTTTCCGGGACTTTCGCTTTCCCCCTCCCTATTGCCACGGCGGAACTCATCGCCGCCTGCCT
TGCCCGCTGCTGGACAGGGGCTCGGCTGTTGGGCACTGACAATTCCGTGGTGTTGTCGGGGAAATCATCG
TCCTTTCCTTGGCTGCTCGCCTGTGTTGCCACCTGGATTCTGCGCGGGACGTCCTTCTGCTACGTCCCTT
CGGCCCTCAATCCAGCGGACCTTCCTTCCCGCGGCCTGCTGCCGGCTCTGCGGCCTCTTCCGCGTCTTCG
CCTTCGCCCTCAGACGAGTCGGATCTCCCTTTGGGCCGCCTCCCCGCCTGAGATCCTTTAAGACCAATGA
CTTACAAGGCAGCTGTAGATCTTAGCCACTTTTTAAAAGAAAAGGGGGGACTGGAAGGGCTAATTCACTC
CCAACGAAGACAAGATCTGCTTTTTGCTTGTACTGGGTCTCTCTGGTTAGACCAGATCTGAGCCTGGGAG
CTCTCTGGCTAACTAGGGAACCCACTGCTTAAGCCTCAATAAAGCTTGCCTTGAGTGCTTCAAGTAGTGT
GTGCCCGTCTGTTGTGTGACTCTGGTAACTAGAGATCCCTCAGACCCTTTTAGTCAGTGTGGAAAATCTC
TAGCAGTAGTAGTTCATGTCATCTTATTATTCAGTATTTATAACTTGCAAAGAAATGAATATCAGAGAGT
GAGAGGCCCGGGTTAATTAAGGAAAGGGCTAGATCATTCTTGAAGACGAAAGGGCCTCGTGATACGCCTA
TTTTTATAGGTTAATGTCATGATAATAATGGTTTCTTAGACGTCAGGTGGCACTTTTCGGGGAAATGTGC
GCGGAACCCCTATTTGTTTATTTTTCTAAATACATTCAAATATGTATCCGCTCATGAGACAATAACCCTG
ATAAATGCTTCAATAATATTGAAAAAGGAAGAGTATGAGTATTCAACATTTCCGTGTCGCCCTTATTCCC
TTTTTTGCGGCATTTTGCCTTCCTGTTTTTGCTCACCCAGAAACGCTGGTGAAAGTAAAAGATGCTGAAG
ATCAGTTGGGTGCACGAGTGGGTTACATCGAACTGGATCTCAACAGCGGTAAGATCCTTGAGAGTTTTCG
CCCCGAAGAACGTTTTCCAATGATGAGCACTTTTAAAGTTCTGCTATGTGGCGCGGTATTATCCCGTGTT
GACGCCGGGCAAGAGCAACTCGGTCGCCGCATACACTATTCTCAGAATGACTTGGTTGAGTACTCACCAG
TCACAGAAAAGCATCTTACGGATGGCATGACAGTAAGAGAATTATGCAGTGCTGCCATAACCATGAGTGA
TAACACTGCGGCCAACTTACTTCTGACAACGATCGGAGGACCGAAGGAGCTAACCGCTTTTTTGCACAAC
ATGGGGGATCATGTAACTCGCCTTGATCGTTGGGAACCGGAGCTGAATGAAGCCATACCAAACGACGAGC
GTGACACCACGATGCCTGTAGCAATGGCAACAACGTTGCGCAAACTATTAACTGGCGAACTACTTACTCT
AGCTTCCCGGCAACAATTAATAGACTGGATGGAGGCGGATAAAGTTGCAGGACCACTTCTGCGCTCGGCC
CTTCCGGCTGGCTGGTTTATTGCTGATAAATCTGGAGCCGGTGAGCGTGGGTCTCGCGGTATCATTGCAG
CACTGGGGCCAGATGGTAAGCCCTCCCGTATCGTAGTTATCTACACGACGGGGAGTCAGGCAACTATGGA
TGAACGAAATAGACAGATCGCTGAGATAGGTGCCTCACTGATTAAGCATTGGTAACTGTCAGACCAAGTT
TACTCATATATACTTTAGATTGATTTAAAACTTCATTTTTAATTTAAAAGGATCTAGGTGAAGATCCTTT
TTGATAATCTCATGACCAAAATCCCTTAACGTGAGTTTTCGTTCCACTGAGCGTCAGACCCCGTAGAAAA
GATCAAAGGATCTTCTTGAGATCCTTTTTTTCTGCGCGTAATCTGCTGCTTGCAAACAAAAAAACCACCG
CTACCAGCGGTGGTTTGTTTGCCGGATCAAGAGCTACCAACTCTTTTTCCGAAGGTAACTGGCTTCAGCA
GAGCGCAGATACCAAATACTGTTCTTCTAGTGTAGCCGTAGTTAGGCCACCACTTCAAGAACTCTGTAGC
ACCGCCTACATACCTCGCTCTGCTAATCCTGTTACCAGTGGCTGCTGCCAGTGGCGATAAGTCGTGTCTT
ACCGGGTTGGACTCAAGACGATAGTTACCGGATAAGGCGCAGCGGTCGGGCTGAACGGGGGGTTCGTGCA
CACAGCCCAGCTTGGAGCGAACGACCTACACCGAACTGAGATACCTACAGCGTGAGCTATGAGAAAGCGC
CACGCTTCCCGAAGGGAGAAAGGCGGACAGGTATCCGGTAAGCGGCAGGGTCGGAACAGGAGAGCGCACG
AGGGAGCTTCCAGGGGGAAACGCCTGGTATCTTTATAGTCCTGTCGGGTTTCGCCACCTCTGACTTGAGC
GTCGATTTTTGTGATGCTCGTCAGGGGGGCGGAGCCTATGGAAAAACGCCAGCAACGCGGCCTTTTTACG
GTTCCTGGCCTTTTGCTGGCCTTTTGCTCACATGTTCTTTCCTGCGTTATCCCCTGATTCTGTGGATAAC
CGTATTACCGCCTTTGAGTGAGCTGATACCGCTCGCCGCAGCCGAACGACCGAGCGCAGCGAGTCAGTGA
GCGAGGAAGCGGAAGAGCGCCCAATACGCAAACCGCCTCTCCCCGCGCGTTGGCCGATTCATTAATGCAG
CAAGCTCATGGCTGACTAATTTTTTTTATTTATGCAGAGGCCGAGGCCGCCTCGGCCTCTGAGCTATTCC
AGAAGTAGTGAGGAGGCTTTTTTGGAGGCCTAGGCTTTTGCAAAAAGCTCCCCGTGGCACGACAGGTTTC
CCGACTGGAAAGCGGGCAGTGAGCGCAACGCAATTAATGTGAGTTAGCTCACTCATTAGGCACCCCAGGC
TTTACACTTTATGCTTCCGGCTCGTATGTTGTGTGGAATTGTGAGCGGATAACAATTTCACACAGGAAAC
AGCTATGACATGATTACGAATTTCACAAATAAAGCATTTTTTTCACTGCATTCTAGTTGTGGTTTGTCCA
AACTCATCAATGTATCTTATCATGTCTGGATCAACTGGATAACTCAAGCTAACCAAAATCATCCCAAACT
TCCCACCCCATACCCTATTACCACTGCCAATTACCTGTGGTTTCATTTACTCTAAACCTGTGATTCCTCT
GAATTATTTTCATTTTAAAGAAATTGTATTTGTTAAATATGTACTACAAACTTAGTAGT
